>Addgene plasmid #103022 | pUDE722 | addgene full sequence | sequence record 198966 | Addgene NGS Result
TCTTTGAAAAGATAATGTATGATTATGCTTTCACTCATATTTATACAGAAACTTGATGTTTTCTTTCGAG
TATATACAAGGTGATTACATGTACGTTTGAAGTACAACTCTAGATTTTGTAGTGCCCTCTTGGGCTAGCG
GTAAAGGTGCGCATTTTTTCACACCCTACAATGTTCTGTTCAAAAGATTTTGGTCAAACGCTGTAGAAGT
GAAAGTTGGTGCGCATGTTTCGGCGTTCGAAACTTCTCCGCAGTGAAAGATAAATGATCAATTTCTACTG
TTGTAGATCCACATATCTTCAACGCTGTTATCTAATTTCTACTGTTGTAGATGTTTTTTATGTCTTATCG
TGACGCAGTCCCATGGGCCATTACAAACTCATGCAGACAGTCAGGGAATCCTAGCGACATGGAGGCCCAG
AATACCCTCCTTGACAGTCTTGACGTGCGCAGCTCAGGGGCATGATGTGACTGTCGCCCGTACATTTAGC
CCATACATCCCCATGTATAATCATTTGCATCCATACATTTTGATGGCCGCACGGCGCGAAGCAAAAATTA
CGGCTCCTCGCTGCAGACCTGCGAGCAGGGAAACGCTCCCCTCACAGACGCGTTGAATTGTCCCCACGCC
GCGCCCCTGTAGAGAAATATAAAAGGTTAGGATTTGCCACTGAGGTTCTTCTTTCATATACTTCCTTTTA
AAATCTTGCTAGGATACAGTTCTCACATCACATCCGAACATAAACAACCATGGGTAAGGAAAAGACTCAC
GTTTCGAGGCCGCGATTAAATTCCAACATGGATGCTGATTTATATGGGTATAAATGGGCTCGCGATAATG
TCGGGCAATCAGGTGCGACAATCTATCGATTGTATGGGAAGCCCGATGCGCCAGAGTTGTTTCTGAAACA
TGGCAAAGGTAGCGTTGCCAATGATGTTACAGATGAGATGGTCAGACTAAACTGGCTGACGGAATTTATG
CCTCTTCCGACCATCAAGCATTTTATCCGTACTCCTGATGATGCATGGTTACTCACCACTGCGATCCCCG
GCAAAACAGCATTCCAGGTATTAGAAGAATATCCTGATTCAGGTGAAAATATTGTTGATGCGCTGGCAGT
GTTCCTGCGCCGGTTGCATTCGATTCCTGTTTGTAATTGTCCTTTTAACAGCGATCGCGTATTTCGTCTC
GCTCAGGCGCAATCACGAATGAATAACGGTTTGGTTGATGCGAGTGATTTTGATGACGAGCGTAATGGCT
GGCCTGTTGAACAAGTCTGGAAAGAAATGCATAAGCTTTTGCCATTCTCACCGGATTCAGTCGTCACTCA
TGGTGATTTCTCACTTGATAACCTTATTTTTGACGAGGGGAAATTAATAGGTTGTATTGATGTTGGACGA
GTCGGAATCGCAGACCGATACCAGGATCTTGCCATCCTATGGAACTGCCTCGGTGAGTTTTCTCCTTCAT
TACAGAAACGGCTTTTTCAAAAATATGGTATTGATAATCCTGATATGAATAAATTGCAGTTTCATTTGAT
GCTCGATGAGTTTTTCTAATCAGTACTGACAATAAAAAGATTCTTGTTTTCAAGAACTTGTCATTTGTAT
AGTTTTTTTATATTGTAGTTGTTCTATTTTAATCAAATGTTAGCGTGATTTATATTTTTTTTCGCCTCGA
CATCATCTGCCCAGATGCGAAGTTAAGTGCGCAGAAAGTAATATCATGCGTCAATCGTATGTGAATGCTG
GTCGCTATACTGTATTCACGTAGACGGATAGGTATAGCCAGACATCAGCAGCATACTTCGGGAACCGTAG
GCGAGAGGCGGTTTGCGTATTGGGCGCTCTTCCGCTTCCTCGCTCACTGACTCGCTGCGCTCGGTCGTTC
GGCTGCGGCGAGCGGTATCAGCTCACTCAAAGGCGGTAATACGGTTATCCACAGAATCAGGGGATAACGC
AGGAAAGAACATGTGAGCAAAAGGCCAGCAAAAGGCCAGGAACCGTAAAAAGGCCGCGTTGCTGGCGTTT
TTCCATAGGCTCCGCCCCCCTGACGAGCATCACAAAAATCGACGCTCAAGTCAGAGGTGGCGAAACCCGA
CAGGACTATAAAGATACCAGGCGTTTCCCCCTGGAAGCTCCCTCGTGCGCTCTCCTGTTCCGACCCTGCC
GCTTACCGGATACCTGTCCGCCTTTCTCCCTTCGGGAAGCGTGGCGCTTTCTCATAGCTCACGCTGTAGG
TATCTCAGTTCGGTGTAGGTCGTTCGCTCCAAGCTGGGCTGTGTGCACGAACCCCCCGTTCAGCCCGACC
GCTGCGCCTTATCCGGTAACTATCGTCTTGAGTCCAACCCGGTAAGACACGACTTATCGCCACTGGCAGC
AGCCACTGGTAACAGGATTAGCAGAGCGAGGTATGTAGGCGGTGCTACAGAGTTCTTGAAGTGGTGGCCT
AACTACGGCTACACTAGAAGAACAGTATTTGGTATCTGCGCTCTGCTGAAGCCAGTTACCTTCGGAAAAA
GAGTTGGTAGCTCTTGATCCGGCAAACAAACCACCGCTGGTAGCGGTGGTTTTTTTGTTTGCAAGCAGCA
GATTACGCGCAGAAAAAAAGGATCTCAAGAAGATCCTTTGATCTTTTCTACGGGGTCTGACGCTCAGTGG
AACGAAAACTCACGTTAAGGGATTTTGGTCATGAGATTATCAAAAAGGATCTTCACCTAGATCCTTTTAA
ATTAAAAATGAAGTTTTAAATCAATCTAAAGTATATATGAGTAAACTTGGTCTGACAGTTACCAATGCTT
AATCAGTGAGGCACCTATCTCAGCGATCTGTCTATTTCGTTCATCCATAGTTGCCTGACTCCCCGTCGTG
TAGATAACTACGATACGGGAGGGCTTACCATCTGGCCCCAGTGCTGCAATGATACCGCGAGACCCACGCT
CACCGGCTCCAGATTTATCAGCAATAAACCAGCCAGCCGGAAGGGCCGAGCGCAGAAGTGGTCCTGCAAC
TTTATCCGCCTCCATCCAGTCTATTAATTGTTGCCGGGAAGCTAGAGTAAGTAGTTCGCCAGTTAATAGT
TTGCGCAACGTTGTTGCCATTGCTACAGGCATCGTGGTGTCACGCTCGTCGTTTGGTATGGCTTCATTCA
GCTCCGGTTCCCAACGATCAAGGCGAGTTACATGATCCCCCATGTTGTGCAAAAAAGCGGTTAGCTCCTT
CGGTCCTCCGATCGTTGTCAGAAGTAAGTTGGCCGCAGTGTTATCACTCATGGTTATGGCAGCACTGCAT
AATTCTCTTACTGTCATGCCATCCGTAAGATGCTTTTCTGTGACTGGTGAGTACTCAACCAAGTCATTCT
GAGAATAGTGTATGCGGCGACCGAGTTGCTCTTGCCCGGCGTCAATACGGGATAATACCGCGCCACATAG
CAGAACTTTAAAAGTGCTCATCATTGGAAAACGTTCTTCGGGGCGAAAACTCTCAAGGATCTTACCGCTG
TTGAGATCCAGTTCGATGTAACCCACTCGTGCACCCAACTGATCTTCAGCATCTTTTACTTTCACCAGCG
TTTCTGGGTGAGCAAAAACAGGAAGGCAAAATGCCGCAAAAAAGGGAATAAGGGCGACACGGAAATGTTG
AATACTCATACTCTTCCTTTTTCAATATTATTGAAGCATTTATCAGGGTTATTGTCTCATGAGCGGATAC
ATATTTGAATGTATTTAGAAAAATAAACAAATAGGGGTTCCGCGCAACTATATGTGAAGGCATGGCTATG
GCACGGCAGACATTCCGCCAGATCATCAATAGGCACCGCCCTCCACGCATTTAAGCATAAACACGCACTA
TGCCGTTCTTCTCATGTATATATATATACAGGCAACACGCAGATATAGGTGCGACGTGAACAGTGAGCTG
TATGTGCGCAGCTCGCGTTGCATTTTCGGAAGCGCTCGTTTTCGGAAACGCTTTGAAGTTCCTATTCCGA
AGTTCCTATTCTGTAGAAAGTATAGGAACCTCAGAGCGCTTTTGAAAACCAAAAGCGCTCTGAAGACGCA
CTTTCAAAAAACCAAAAACGCACCGGACTGTAACGAGCTACTAAAATATTGCGAATACCGCTTCCACAAA
CATTGCTCAAAAGTATCTCTTTGCTATATATCTCTGTGCTATATCCCTATATAACCTACCCATCCACCTT
TCGCTCCTTGAACTTGCATCTAAACTCGACCTCTACATTTTTTATGTTTATCTCTAGTATTACTCTTTAG
ACAAAAAAATTGTAGTAAGAACTATTCATAGAGTGAATCGAAAACAATACGAAAATGTAAACATTTCCTA
TACGTAGTATATAGAGACAAAATAGAAGAAACCGTTCATAATTTTCTGACCAATGAAGAATCATCAACGC
TATCACTTTCTGTTCACAAAGTATGCGCAATCCACATCGGTATAGAATATAATCGGGGATGCCTTTATCT
TGAAAAAATGCACCCGCAGCTTCGCTAGTAATCAGTAAACGCGGGAAGTGGAGTCAGGCTTTTTTTATGG
AAGAGAAAATAGACACCAAAGTAGCCTTCTTCTAACCTTAACGGACCTACAGTGCAAAAAGTTATCAAGA
GACTGCATTATAGAGCGCACAAAGGAGAAAAAAAGTAATCTAAGATGCTTTGTTAGAAAAATAGCGCTCT
CGGGATGCATTTTTGTAGAACAAAAAAGAAGTATAGATTCTTTGTTGGTAAAATAGCGCTCTCGCGTTGC
ATTTCTGTTCTGTAAAAATGCAGCTCAGATTCTTTGTTTGAAAAATTAGCGCTCTCGCGTTGCATTTTTG
TTTTACAAAAATGAAGCACAGATTCTTCGTTGGTAAAATAGCGCTTTCGCGTTGCATTTCTGTTCTGTAA
AAATGCAGCTCAGATTCTTTGTTTGAAAAATTAGCGCTCTCGCGTTGCATTTTTGTTCTACAAAATGAAG
CACAGATGCTTCGTTGGAGGGCGTGAACGCATCGCTATTCAGCTTGCTGCTACAGCGCAACTTATCTAGA
TTGTATCCCATCTGACCG
Features (pLannotate 1.2.2; 6 found; start..end, strand, type, name):
      1..269     +  promoter       SNR52 promoter: promoter for the S. cerevisiae small nucleolar RNA gene SNR52
    406..1762    +  gene           kanMX: yeast selectable marker conferring kanamycin resistance (Wach et al., 1994)
   2030..2618    -  rep_origin     ori: high-copy-number ColE1/pMB1/pBR322/pUC origin of replication
   2789..3649    -  CDS            AmpR: β-lactamase; bla; confers resistance to ampicillin, carbenicillin, and related antibiotics
   3650..3754    -  promoter       AmpR promoter: bla
   3825..4985    +  rep_origin     2μ ori: yeast 2μ plasmid origin of replication
