[The description below was written by a language model from this plasmid's Addgene catalogue record and pLannotate feature annotations shown in this document.]
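Description:
pUDE722 is a yeast–E. coli shuttle plasmid of 5,058 bp, built on the pUD628 backbone, that expresses a single CRISPR RNA (crRNA) to program the Cpf1 nuclease against the Saccharomyces cerevisiae CAN1 gene (YEL063C). It is classified as a yeast expression/CRISPR vector. In bacteria it is maintained at high copy through a ColE1/pUC-type origin and selected with ampicillin via the β-lactamase gene and its native promoter. In yeast, the 2μ origin supports episomal multicopy replication, and the kanMX cassette allows selection with G418.

The payload is a short insert, named crHCAN1-4.S (crCAN1-4S in the stated purpose), introduced by Gibson assembly and accounting for only about 60 bp beyond the backbone. It sits downstream of the SNR52 promoter, an RNA polymerase III promoter from a yeast small nucleolar RNA gene that is commonly used to produce guide RNAs lacking the cap and poly(A) tail of mRNAs. The feature table annotates the promoter but not the crRNA itself or any terminator in the gap between the promoter and kanMX, so the exact layout of direct repeat, spacer and termination signal is not recorded here. The plasmid does not encode a nuclease, so Cpf1 (FnCpf1 in the associated work) must be supplied separately by the host strain or another construct.

The plasmid comes from a study establishing FnCpf1 as a genome editing tool in S. cerevisiae, and it serves to direct Cpf1 cleavage at a CAN1 site. CAN1 encodes the arginine permease, whose loss confers canavanine resistance, which makes it a commonly used target for scoring editing efficiency.
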