Addgene plasmid #103022: pUDE722
Purpose: expression of a Cpf1 programming crRNA targetting CAN1 (crCAN1-4S)
Depositing lab: Jean-Marc Daran. Depositing organization: Delft University of Technology. Publication: FnCpf1: a novel and efficient genome editing tool for Saccharomyces cerevisiae. Swiat MA, Dashko S, den Ridder M, Wijsman M, van der Oost J, Daran JM, Daran-Lapujade P. Nucleic Acids Res. 2017 Dec 1;45(21):12585-12598. doi: 10.1093/nar/gkx1007. PubMed 29106617.
Backbone
  Vector backbone: pUD628
  Backbone manufacturer: Świat M... Daran-Lapujade PAS FnCpf1, a novel and efficient genome editing tool for Saccharomyces cerevisiae. NAR
  Backbone size w/o insert (bp): 4995
  Total vector size (bp): 5058
  Vector type: Yeast Expression, CRISPR
  Selectable markers: Neomycin (select with G418)
Growth in bacteria
  Bacterial resistance: Ampicillin, 100 μg/mL
  Growth temperature: 37°C
  Growth strain: DH5alpha
  Copy number: High Copy
Gene/Insert
  Gene/Insert name: crHCAN1-4.S
  gRNA/shRNA sequence: CCACATATCTTCAACGCTGTTATCT
  Species: S. cerevisiae (budding yeast)
  GenBank ID: NM_001178878
  Entrez Gene: CAN1 (a.k.a. YEL063C)
  Promoter: SNR52
  Cloning method: Gibson Cloning
  Sequencing primers: 5′ CACATATCTTCAACGCTGTTATC
Terms and licenses: Academic/Nonprofit Terms; Industry Terms: Not Available to Industry
How to cite: pUDE722 was a gift from Jean-Marc Daran (Addgene plasmid # 103022 ; http://n2t.net/addgene:103022 ; RRID:Addgene_103022)
