>Addgene plasmid #103022 | pUDE722 | depositor partial sequence | sequence record 195101 | DR-crCAN1-4.S-DR
AATTTCTACTGTTGTAGATCCACATATCTTCAACGCTGTTATCTAATTTCTACTGTTGTAGAT
